>Addgene plasmid #143067 | TFORF0712 | addgene full sequence | sequence record 399055 | Addgene NGS Result
TTAATGTAGTCTTATGCAATACTCTTGTAGTCTTGCAACATGGTAACGATGAGTTAGCAACATGCCTTAC
AAGGAGAGAAAAAGCACCGTGCATGCCGATTGGTGGAAGTAAGGTGGTACGATCGTGCCTTATTAGGAAG
GCAACAGACGGGTCTGACATGGATTGGACGAACCACTGAATTGCCGCATTGCAGAGATATTGTATTTAAG
TGCCTAGCTCGATACATAAACGGGTCTCTCTGGTTAGACCAGATCTGAGCCTGGGAGCTCTCTGGCTAAC
TAGGGAACCCACTGCTTAAGCCTCAATAAAGCTTGCCTTGAGTGCTTCAAGTAGTGTGTGCCCGTCTGTT
GTGTGACTCTGGTAACTAGAGATCCCTCAGACCCTTTTAGTCAGTGTGGAAAATCTCTAGCAGTGGCGCC
CGAACAGGGACTTGAAAGCGAAAGGGAAACCAGAGGAGCTCTCTCGACGCAGGACTCGGCTTGCTGAAGC
GCGCACGGCAAGAGGCGAGGGGCGGCGACTGGTGAGTACGCCAAAAATTTTGACTAGCGGAGGCTAGAAG
GAGAGAGATGGGTGCGAGAGCGTCAGTATTAAGCGGGGGAGAATTAGATCGCGATGGGAAAAAATTCGGT
TAAGGCCAGGGGGAAAGAAAAAATATAAATTAAAACATATAGTATGGGCAAGCAGGGAGCTAGAACGATT
CGCAGTTAATCCTGGCCTGTTAGAAACATCAGAAGGCTGTAGACAAATACTGGGACAGCTACAACCATCC
CTTCAGACAGGATCAGAAGAACTTAGATCATTATATAATACAGTAGCAACCCTCTATTGTGTGCATCAAA
GGATAGAGATAAAAGACACCAAGGAAGCTTTAGACAAGATAGAGGAAGAGCAAAACAAAAGTAAGACCAC
CGCACAGCAAGCGGCCGCTGATCTTCAGACCTGGAGGAGGAGATATGAGGGACAATTGGAGAAGTGAATT
ATATAAATATAAAGTAGTAAAAATTGAACCATTAGGAGTAGCACCCACCAAGGCAAAGAGAAGAGTGGTG
CAGAGAGAAAAAAGAGCAGTGGGAATAGGAGCTTTGTTCCTTGGGTTCTTGGGAGCAGCAGGAAGCACTA
TGGGCGCAGCGTCAATGACGCTGACGGTACAGGCCAGACAATTATTGTCTGGTATAGTGCAGCAGCAGAA
CAATTTGCTGAGGGCTATTGAGGCGCAACAGCATCTGTTGCAACTCACAGTCTGGGGCATCAAGCAGCTC
CAGGCAAGAATCCTGGCTGTGGAAAGATACCTAAAGGATCAACAGCTCCTGGGGATTTGGGGTTGCTCTG
GAAAACTCATTTGCACCACTGCTGTGCCTTGGAATGCTAGTTGGAGTAATAAATCTCTGGAACAGATTTG
GAATCACACGACCTGGATGGAGTGGGACAGAGAAATTAACAATTACACAAGCTTAATACACTCCTTAATT
GAAGAATCGCAAAACCAGCAAGAAAAGAATGAACAAGAATTATTGGAATTAGATAAATGGGCAAGTTTGT
GGAATTGGTTTAACATAACAAATTGGCTGTGGTATATAAAATTATTCATAATGATAGTAGGAGGCTTGGT
AGGTTTAAGAATAGTTTTTGCTGTACTTTCTATAGTGAATAGAGTTAGGCAGGGATATTCACCATTATCG
TTTCAGACCCACCTCCCAACCCCGAGGGGACCCATGCATTGCATCTCAATTAGTCAGCAACCAGGTGTGG
AAAGTCCCCAGGCTCCCCAGCAGGCAGAAGTATGCAAAGCATGCGTCTCAATTAGTCAGCAACCATAGTC
CCGCCCCTAACTCCGCCCATCCCGCCCCTAACTCCGCCCAGTTCCGCCCATTCTCCGCCCCATGGCTGAC
TAATTTTTTTTATTTATGCAGAGGCCGAGGCCGCCTCGGCCTCTGAGCTATTCCAGAAGTAGTGAGGAGG
CTTTTTTGGAGGCCTAGGCTTTTGCAAAAAGCTTTCTAGAGGTACCACCGGAGCTTACCATGACCGAGTA
CAAGCCCACGGTGCGCCTCGCCACCCGCGACGACGTCCCCAGGGCCGTACGCACCCTCGCCGCCGCGTTC
GCCGACTACCCCGCCACGCGCCACACCGTCGATCCGGACCGCCACATCGAGCGGGTCACCGAGCTGCAAG
AACTCTTCCTCACGCGCGTCGGGCTCGACATCGGCAAGGTGTGGGTCGCGGACGACGGCGCCGCCGTGGC
GGTCTGGACCACGCCGGAGAGCGTCGAAGCGGGGGCGGTGTTCGCCGAGATCGGCCCGCGCATGGCCGAG
TTGAGCGGTTCCCGGCTGGCCGCGCAGCAACAGATGGAAGGCCTCCTGGCGCCGCACCGGCCCAAGGAGC
CCGCGTGGTTCCTGGCCACCGTCGGCGTCTCGCCCGACCACCAGGGCAAGGGTCTGGGCAGCGCCGTCGT
GCTCCCCGGAGTGGAGGCGGCCGAGCGCGCCGGGGTGCCCGCCTTCCTGGAGACCTCCGCGCCCCGCAAC
CTCCCCTTCTACGAGCGGCTCGGCTTCACCGTCACCGCCGACGTCGAGGTGCCCGAAGGACCGCGCACCT
GGTGCATGACCCGCAAGCCCGGTGCCAGTTAACGAATTCTAGATCTTGAGACAAATGGCAGTATTCATCC
ACAATTTTAAAAGAAAAGGGGGGATTGGGGGGTACAGTGCAGGGGAAAGAATAGTAGACATAATAGCAAC
AGACATACAAACTAAAGAATTACAAAAACAAATTACAAAAATTCAAAATTTTCGGGTTTATTACAGGGAC
AGCAGAGATCCACTTTGGCGCCGGCTCGAGGCCTGCAGGTGCAAAGATGGATAAAGTTTTAAACAGAGAG
GAATCTTTGCAGCTAATGGACCTTCTAGGTCTTGAAAGGAGTGGGAATTGGCTCCGGTGCCCGTCAGTGG
GCAGAGCGCACATCGCCCACAGTCCCCGAGAAGTTGGGGGGAGGGGTCGGCAATTGAACCGGTGCCTAGA
GAAGGTGGCGCGGGGTAAACTGGGAAAGTGATGTCGTGTACTGGCTCCGCCTTTTTCCCGAGGGTGGGGG
AGAACCGTATATAAGTGCAGTAGTCGCCGTGAACGTTCTTTTTCGCAACGGGTTTGCCGCCAGAACACAG
GTAAGTGCCGTGTGTGGTTCCCGCGGGCCTGGCCTCTTTACGGGTTATGGCCCTTGCGTGCCTTGAATTA
CTTCCACCTGGCTGCAGTACGTGATTCTTGATCCCGAGCTTCGGGTTGGAAGTGGGTGGGAGAGTTCGAG
GCCTTGCGCTTAAGGAGCCCCTTCGCCTCGTGCTTGAGTTGAGGCCTGGCCTGGGCGCTGGGGCCGCCGC
GTGCGAATCTGGTGGCACCTTCGCGCCTGTCTCGCTGCTTTCGATAAGTCTCTAGCCATTTAAAATTTTT
GATGACCTGCTGCGACGCTTTTTTTCTGGCAAGATAGTCTTGTAAATGCGGGCCAAGATCTGCACACTGG
TATTTCGGTTTTTGGGGCCGCGGGCGGCGACGGGGCCCGTGCGTCCCAGCGCACATGTTCGGCGAGGCGG
GGCCTGCGAGCGCGGCCACCGAGAATCGGACGGGGGTAGTCTCAAGCTGGCCGGCCTGCTCTGGTGCCTG
GCCTCGCGCCGCCGTGTATCGCCCCGCCCTGGGCGGCAAGGCTGGCCCGGTCGGCACCAGTTGCGTGAGC
GGAAAGATGGCCGCTTCCCGGCCCTGCTGCAGGGAGCTCAAAATGGAGGACGCGGCGCTCGGGAGAGCGG
GCGGGTGAGTCACCCACACAAAGGAAAAGGGCCTTTCCGTCCTCAGCCGTCGCTTCATGTGACTCCACGG
AGTACCGGGCGCCGTCCAGGCACCTCGATTAGTTCTCGAGCTTTTGGAGTACGTCGTCTTTAGGTTGGGG
GGAGGGGTTTTATGCGATGGAGTTTCCCCACACTGAGTGGGTGGAGACTGAAGTTAGGCCAGCTTGGCAC
TTGATGTAATTCTCCTTGGAATTTGCCCTTTTTGAGTTTGGATCTTGGTTCATTCTCAAGCCTCAGACAG
TGGTTCAAAGTTTTTTTCTTCCATTTCAGGTGTCGTGAGGCTAGCACCGCCACCATGGGACCATTGCAAT
TTAGAGATGTGGCCATAGAATTCTCTCTGGAGGAGTGGCATTGCCTGGACACTGCACAGCGGAATTTATA
TAGGAATGTGATGTTAGAGAACTACAGTAACCTGGTCTTCCTTGGTATTACTGTTTCTAAGCCAGACCTG
ATCACCTGTCTGGAGCAAGGAAGAAAACCTTTGACCATGAAGAGAAATGAGATGATAGCCAAACCCTCAG
TAATGTGTTCTCATTTTGCCCAAGACCTTTGGCCAGAGCAGAGCATGAAAGATTCTTTCCAAAAAGTGGT
ACTGAGAAGATATGAAAAATGTGAACATGACAATTTACAGTTAAAAAAAGGATGTATAAGTGTGGATGAG
TGTAAGGTGCACAAAGAAGGTTATAATGAACTTAACCAATGTTTGACAACTACCCCAAGAAAAATATGTC
AATGTGATAAATATGTGAAAGTCCTTCATCAATTTCCAAATTCAAACGGACAAAAGAGAGGACATACTGG
GAAAAAACCTTTCAAATATATAGAATGTGGCAAAGCTTTTAAGCAGTTCTCAACTCTTACTACACATAAG
AAAATTCATACTGGAGGGAAACCCTACAAATGTGAAGAATGTGGCAAAGCCTTTAACCACTCTTGTAGCC
TTACTAGACATAAGAAAATTCATACTGGAGAGAAACCCTACAAATGTGAAGAATGTGGCAAAGCCTTTAA
GCACTCCTCCACTCTTACTACACATAAGAGAAATCATACTGGAGAGAAACCCTACAAGTGTGATAAATGT
GGCAAAGCCTTTATGTCATCCTCAACCCTTAGTAAACATGAGATAATTCATACGGAAAAGAAACCCTACA
AATGTGAAGAATGTGGCAAAGCCTTCAACCGGTCCTCAACCCTTACTACACATAAGATAATTCATACTGG
AGAAAAACCCTACAAATGTGAAGAATGTGACAAAGCCTTTAAGTACTCCTATACCCTTACTACACATAAA
AGAATTCATACTGAAGACAAACCCTACAAATGTGAAGAATGTGGCAAAGCCTTTAAGTACTCCTCTACCC
TTACTACACATAAGAGAATTCATACTGGAGAGAAACCCTACAAATGTGAAGAATGTGGCAAAGCCTTCAA
GCGGTCTTCAGACCTTACTACGCATAAGATAATTCATACTGGAGAGAAACCCTACAAATGTGAAGAATGT
GGCAAAGCTTTTAAGTACTCCTCTAACCTTACTACACATAAGAAAATTCATACTGGAGAGAGACCCTACA
AATGTGAAGAATGTGGCAAAGCCTTCAACCAGTCCTCAATCCTTACTACACATAGGAGAATTCATACTGG
AGAGAAATTCTACAAATGTGAAGAATGTGGCAAAGCTTTTAAGTGCTCCTCTAACCTTACTACACATAAG
AAAATTCATACTGGAGAGAGACCCTACAAATGTGAAGAATGTGGCAAAGCCTTCAACCAGTCCTCAATCC
TTACTACACATGAGAGAATCATACTGGAGAGAAATTCTACAAATGTGAAGAATGTGGCAAAGCCTTCAAG
CGGTCCTCACACCTTACTACACATAAGATAGTAATGAACTAGTCCGTAACTTGAAAGTATTTCGATTTCT
TGGCTTTATATATCTTGTGGAAAGGACGATAAACTAAGGACCATGTAGTATAGACGCGTTAAGTCGACAA
TCAACCTCTGGATTACAAAATTTGTGAAAGATTGACTGGTATTCTTAACTATGTTGCTCCTTTTACGCTA
TGTGGATACGCTGCTTTAATGCCTTTGTATCATGCTATTGCTTCCCGTATGGCTTTCATTTTCTCCTCCT
TGTATAAATCCTGGTTGCTGTCTCTTTATGAGGAGTTGTGGCCCGTTGTCAGGCAACGTGGCGTGGTGTG
CACTGTGTTTGCTGACGCAACCCCCACTGGTTGGGGCATTGCCACCACCTGTCAGCTCCTTTCCGGGACT
TTCGCTTTCCCCCTCCCTATTGCCACGGCGGAACTCATCGCCGCCTGCCTTGCCCGCTGCTGGACAGGGG
CTCGGCTGTTGGGCACTGACAATTCCGTGGTGTTGTCGGGGAAATCATCGTCCTTTCCTTGGCTGCTCGC
CTGTGTTGCCACCTGGATTCTGCGCGGGACGTCCTTCTGCTACGTCCCTTCGGCCCTCAATCCAGCGGAC
CTTCCTTCCCGCGGCCTGCTGCCGGCTCTGCGGCCTCTTCCGCGTCTTCGCCTTCGCCCTCAGACGAGTC
GGATCTCCCTTTGGGCCGCCTCCCCGCGTCGACTTTAAGACCAATGACTTACAAGGCAGCTGTAGATCTT
AGCCACTTTTTAAAAGAAAAGGGGGGACTGGAAGGGCTAATTCACTCCCAACGAAGACAAGATCTGCTTT
TTGCTTGTACTGGGTCTCTCTGGTTAGACCAGATCTGAGCCTGGGAGCTCTCTGGCTAACTAGGGAACCC
ACTGCTTAAGCCTCAATAAAGCTTGCCTTGAGTGCTTCAAGTAGTGTGTGCCCGTCTGTTGTGTGACTCT
GGTAACTAGAGATCCCTCAGACCCTTTTAGTCAGTGTGGAAAATCTCTAGCAGTACGTATAGTAGTTCAT
GTCATCTTATTATTCAGTATTTATAACTTGCAAAGAAATGAATATCAGAGAGTGAGAGGAACTTGTTTAT
TGCAGCTTATAATGGTTACAAATAAAGCAATAGCATCACAAATTTCACAAATAAAGCATTTTTTTCACTG
CATTCTAGTTGTGGTTTGTCCAAACTCATCAATGTATCTTATCATGTCTGGCTCTAGCTATCCCGCCCCT
AACTCCGCCCATCCCGCCCCTAACTCCGCCCAGTTCCGCCCATTCTCCGCCCCATGGCTGACTAATTTTT
TTTATTTATGCAGAGGCCGAGGCCGCCTCGGCCTCTGAGCTATTCCAGAAGTAGTGAGGAGGCTTTTTTG
GAGGCCTAGGGACGTACCCAATTCGCCCTATAGTGAGTCGTATTACGCGCGCTCACTGGCCGTCGTTTTA
CAACGTCGTGACTGGGAAAACCCTGGCGTTACCCAACTTAATCGCCTTGCAGCACATCCCCCTTTCGCCA
GCTGGCGTAATAGCGAAGAGGCCCGCACCGATCGCCCTTCCCAACAGTTGCGCAGCCTGAATGGCGAATG
GG
[124 nt withheld, positions 7283-7406]
C
[91 nt withheld, positions 7408-7498]
A
[49 nt withheld, positions 7500-7548]
CCTTTGACGTTGGAGTCCACGTTCTTT
[37 nt withheld, positions 7576-7612]
ACCCTATCTCGGTCTATTCTTTTGATTTATAAGGGATTTTGCCGATTTCGGCCTATTGGTTAAAAAATGA
GCTGATTTAACAAAAATTTAACGCGAATTTTAACAAAATATTAACGCTTACAATTTAGGTGGCACTTTTC
GGGGAAATGTGCGCGGAACCCCTATTTGTTTATTTTTCTAAATACATTCAAATATGTATCCGCTCATGAG
ACAATAACCCTGATAAATGCTTCAATAATATTGAAAAAGGAAGAGTATGAGTATTCAACATTTCCGTGTC
GCCCTTATTCCCTTTTTTGCGGCATTTTGCCTTCCTGTTTTTGCTCACCCAGAAACGCTGGTGAAAGTAA
AAGATGCTGAAGATCAGTTGGGTGCACGAGTGGGTTACATCGAACTGGATCTCAACAGCGGTAAGATCCT
TGAGAGTTTTCGCCCCGAAGAACGTTTTCCAATGATGAGCACTTTTAAAGTTCTGCTATGTGGCGCGGTA
TTATCCCGTATTGACGCCGGGCAAGAGCAACTCGGTCGCCGCATACACTATTCTCAGAATGACTTGGTTG
AGTACTCACCAGTCACAGAAAAGCATCTTACGGATGGCATGACAGTAAGAGAATTATGCAGTGCTGCCAT
AACCATGAGTGATAACACTGCGGCCAACTTACTTCTGACAACGATCGGAGGACCGAAGGAGCTAACCGCT
TTTTTGCACAACATGGGGGATCATGTAACTCGCCTTGATCGTTGGGAACCGGAGCTGAATGAAGCCATAC
CAAACGACGAGCGTGACACCACGATGCCTGTAGCAATGGCAACAACGTTGCGCAAACTATTAACTGGCGA
ACTACTTACTCTAGCTTCCCGGCAACAATTAATAGACTGGATGGAGGCGGATAAAGTTGCAGGACCACTT
CTGCGCTCGGCCCTTCCGGCTGGCTGGTTTATTGCTGATAAATCTGGAGCCGGTGAGCGTGGGTCTCGCG
GTATCATTGCAGCACTGGGGCCAGATGGTAAGCCCTCCCGTATCGTAGTTATCTACACGACGGGGAGTCA
GGCAACTATGGATGAACGAAATAGACAGATCGCTGAGATAGGTGCCTCACTGATTAAGCATTGGTAACTG
TCAGACCAAGTTTACTCATATATACTTTAGATTGATTTAAAACTTCATTTTTAATTTAAAAGGATCTAGG
TGAAGATCCTTTTTGATAATCTCATGACCAAAATCCCTTAACGTGAGTTTTCGTTCCACTGAGCGTCAGA
CCCCGTAGAAAAGATCAAAGGATCTTCTTGAGATCCTTTTTTTCTGCGCGTAATCTGCTGCTTGCAAACA
AAAAAACCACCGCTACCAGCGGTGGTTTGTTTGCCGGATCAAGAGCTACCAACTCTTTTTCCGAAGGTAA
CTGGCTTCAGCAGAGCGCAGATACCAAATACTGTTCTTCTAGTGTAGCCGTAGTTAGGCCACCACTTCAA
GAACTCTGTAGCACCGCCTACATACCTCGCTCTGCTAATCCTGTTACCAGTGGCTGCTGCCAGTGGCGAT
AAGTCGTGTCTTACCGGGTTGGACTCAAGACGATAGTTACCGGATAAGGCGCAGCGGTCGGGCTGAACGG
GGGGTTCGTGCACACAGCCCAGCTTGGAGCGAACGACCTACACCGAACTGAGATACCTACAGCGTGAGCT
ATGAGAAAGCGCCACGCTTCCCGAAGGGAGAAAGGCGGACAGGTATCCGGTAAGCGGCAGGGTCGGAACA
GGAGAGCGCACGAGGGAGCTTCCAGGGGGAAACGCCTGGTATCTTTATAGTCCTGTCGGGTTTCGCCACC
TCTGACTTGAGCGTCGATTTTTGTGATGCTCGTCAGGGGGGCGGAGCCTATGGAAAAACGCCAGCAACGC
GGCCTTTTTACGGTTCCTGGCCTTTTGCTGGCCTTTTGCTCACATGTTCTTTCCTGCGTTATCCCCTGAT
TCTGTGGATAACCGTATTACCGCCTTTGAGTGAGCTGATACCGCTCGCCGCAGCCGAACGACCGAGCGCA
GCGAGTCAGTGAGCGAGGAAGCGGAAGAGCGCCCAATACGCAAACCGCCTCTCCCCGCGCGTTGGCCGAT
TCATTAATGCAGCTGGCACGACAGGTTTCCCGACTGGAAAGCGGGCAGTGAGCGCAACGCAATTAATGTG
AGTTAGCTCACTCATTAGGCACCCCAGGCTTTACACTTTATGCTTCCGGCTCGTATGTTGTGTGGAATTG
TGAGCGGATAACAATTTCACACAGGAAACAGCTATGACCATGATTACGCCAAGCGCGCAATTAACCCTCA
CTAAAGGGAACAAAAGCTGGAGCTGCAAGC
Features (pLannotate 1.2.2; 33 found; start..end, strand, type, name):
      5..231     +  promoter       RSV promoter: Rous sarcoma virus enhancer/promoter
    232..412     +  LTR            5' LTR (truncated): truncated 5' long terminal repeat (LTR) from HIV-1
    459..584     +  misc_feature   HIV-1 Ψ: packaging signal of human immunodeficiency virus type 1
    568..931     +  CDS            HIV-1 gag (fragment): gag protein from human immunodeficiency virus 1; gag
   1077..1310    +  misc_feature   RRE: The Rev response element (RRE) of HIV-1 allows for Rev-dependent mRNA export from the nucleus to the cytoplasm.
   1687..1713    +  CDS            Rev (fragment): human immunodeficiency virus 1 (HIV-1) Rev protein; rev; enhances nuclear export of unspliced and incompletely spliced viral mRNAs
   1720..1743    +  promoter       SV40 promoter (fragment): SV40 early promoter
   1744..1815    +  promoter       SV40 promoter (fragment): SV40 enhancer and early promoter
   1839..1974    +  rep_origin     SV40 ori: SV40 origin of replication
   2020..2616    +  CDS            PuroR (fragment): puromycin N-acetyltransferase; pac from Streptomyces; confers resistance to puromycin
   2665..2782    +  misc_feature   cPPT/CTS: central polypurine tract and central termination sequence of HIV-1
   2847..2913    +  CDS            small t antigen (fragment): SV40 (simian virus 40) small t antigen
   2920..4098    +  promoter       EF-1α promoter: strong constitutive promoter for human elongation factor EF-1α
   4115..4459    +  CDS            ZNF720 (fragment): ZN720_HUMAN - Experimental evidence at protein level: Swiss-Prot protein existence level 1. From Homo sapiens (Human).
   4475..4630    +  CDS            ZNF493 (fragment): ZN493_HUMAN - Experimental evidence at protein level: Swiss-Prot protein existence level 1. May be involved in transcriptional regulation. From Homo sapiens (Human).
   5615..5698    +  CDS            ZNF626 (fragment): ZN626_HUMAN - Experimental evidence at transcript level: Swiss-Prot protein existence level 2. May be involved in transcriptional regulation. From Homo sapiens (Human).
   5714..5767    +  promoter       U6 promoter (fragment): RNA polymerase III promoter for human U6 snRNA
   5809..6397    +  misc_feature   WPRE: woodchuck hepatitis virus posttranscriptional regulatory element
   6448..6467    +  misc_feature   cPPT/CTS (fragment): central polypurine tract and central termination sequence of HIV-1
   6469..6702    +  LTR            3' LTR (ΔU3): self-inactivating 3' long terminal repeat (LTR) from HIV-1
   6780..6901    +  polyA_signal   SV40 poly(A) signal: SV40 polyadenylation signal
   6941..7076    +  rep_origin     SV40 ori: SV40 origin of replication
   7097..7115    -  promoter       T7 promoter: promoter for bacteriophage T7 RNA polymerase
   7123..7278    +  CDS            lacZα (fragment): LacZα fragment of β-galactosidase; lacZ fragment
   7283..7711    +  rep_origin     f1 ori (sequence partly withheld): f1 bacteriophage origin of replication; arrow indicates direction of (+) strand synthesis
   7764..7868    +  promoter       AmpR promoter: bla
   7869..8729    +  CDS            AmpR: β-lactamase; bla; confers resistance to ampicillin, carbenicillin, and related antibiotics
   8900..9488    +  rep_origin     ori: high-copy-number ColE1/pMB1/pBR322/pUC origin of replication
   9671..9763    +  CDS            lacI (fragment): lac repressor; lacI; The lac repressor binds to the lac operator to inhibit transcription in E. coli. This inhibition can be relieved by adding lactose or isopropyl-β-D-thiogalactopyranoside (IPTG).
   9776..9797    +  protein_bind   CAP binding site: CAP binding activates transcription in the presence of cAMP. E. coli catabolite activator protein
   9812..9842    +  promoter       lac promoter: promoter for the E. coli lac operon
   9850..9866    +  protein_bind   lac operator: The lac repressor binds to the lac operator to inhibit transcription in E. coli. This inhibition can be relieved by adding lactose or isopropyl-β-D-thiogalactopyranoside (IPTG). lac repressor encoded by lacI
   9911..9929    +  promoter       T3 promoter: promoter for bacteriophage T3 RNA polymerase
