[The description below was written by a language model from this plasmid's Addgene catalogue record and pLannotate feature annotations shown in this document.]
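Description:
TFORF0712 is a lentiviral mammalian expression plasmid built on the pLX_TRC317 backbone and carrying the human zinc-finger gene ZNF626 as a synthesized open reading frame of about 1.7 kb. It belongs to a barcoded transcription factor ORF collection in which each ORF is paired with a unique 24-bp barcode, so that individual factors can be identified by sequencing in pooled overexpression screens. In bacteria the roughly 10 kb plasmid is maintained through a high-copy ColE1/pUC-type origin and selected with ampicillin via β-lactamase. An f1 origin and remnants of a lac/T7/T3 cloning region are also present. The record cautions that the plasmid may recombine, a known issue for constructs that carry LTR repeats.

The viral portion has a third-generation, self-inactivating layout. An RSV promoter drives a truncated HIV-1 5' LTR, followed by the Ψ packaging signal with a partial gag sequence, the RRE for Rev-dependent RNA export, a cPPT/CTS element and a ΔU3 3' LTR followed by an SV40 polyadenylation signal. Within the transfer cassette, an SV40 early promoter expresses puromycin N-acetyltransferase for selecting transduced cells. The EF-1α promoter drives the ZNF626 ORF, and a downstream WPRE enhances transcript expression. The automated annotation labels only the end of the ORF as ZNF626 and assigns earlier segments to ZNF720 and ZNF493. This most likely reflects sequence similarity among related zinc-finger proteins rather than a chimeric insert. The barcode is not annotated in the feature table, though a short U6 promoter fragment lies between the ORF and the WPRE. The construct is intended for packaging into lentivirus to stably overexpress ZNF626, for example in directed-differentiation screens.
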