Addgene plasmid #143067: TFORF0712
Purpose: Lentiviral vector for overexpressing transcription factor ORFs with unique 24-bp barcodes. Barcodes facilitate identification of transcription factors in pooled screens.
Depositing lab: Feng Zhang. Depositing organization: Broad Institute. Publication: A transcription factor atlas of directed differentiation. Joung J, Ma S, Tay T, Geiger-Schuller KR, Kirchgatterer PC, Verdine VK, Guo B, Arias-Garcia MA, Allen WE, Singh A, Kuksenko O, Abudayyeh OO, Gootenberg JS, Fu Z, Macrae RK, Buenrostro JD, Regev A, Zhang F. Cell. 2023 Jan 5;186(1):209-229.e26. doi: 10.1016/j.cell.2022.11.026. PubMed 36608654.
Backbone
  Vector backbone: pLX_TRC317
  Backbone manufacturer: Broad Institute Genetic Perturbation Platform
  Backbone size w/o insert (bp): 8264
  Vector type: Mammalian Expression, Lentiviral
  Selectable markers: Puromycin
Growth in bacteria
  Bacterial resistance: Ampicillin, 100 μg/mL
  Growth temperature: 37°C
  Growth strain: NEB Stable
  Copy number: High Copy
Gene/Insert
  Gene/Insert name: ZNF626
  Species: H. sapiens (human)
  Insert size (bp): 1688
  Entrez Gene: ZNF626 (a.k.a. MGC104224)
  Promoter: EF1a
  Cloning method: Unknown
  Sequencing primers: 5′ GGGTGGAGACTGAAGTTAGGCCAG; 3′ CACATAGCGTAAAAGGAGCAACATAG
Terms and licenses: Academic/Nonprofit Terms; Industry Terms: Not Available to Industry
Depositor comments: NM_001076675,ENST00000601440 . The transcription factor ORF portion of this plasmid was synthesized by Genewiz. Please test multiple small colonies in case of plasmid recombination. To make this collection available in a timely manner, a portion of this collection was not fully sequenced by Addgene. If an Addgene verified full plasmid sequence is not available, please contact us prior to placing an order to request the full sequence.
How to cite: TFORF0712 was a gift from Feng Zhang (Addgene plasmid # 143067 ; http://n2t.net/addgene:143067 ; RRID:Addgene_143067)
