>Addgene plasmid #143067 | TFORF0712 | depositor partial sequence | sequence record 281339 | Insert
ACCGCCACCATGGGACCATTGCAATTTAGAGATGTGGCCATAGAATTCTCTCTGGAGGAGTGGCATTGCC
TGGACACTGCACAGCGGAATTTATATAGGAATGTGATGTTAGAGAACTACAGTAACCTGGTCTTCCTTGG
TATTACTGTTTCTAAGCCAGACCTGATCACCTGTCTGGAGCAAGGAAGAAAACCTTTGACCATGAAGAGA
AATGAGATGATAGCCAAACCCTCAGTAATGTGTTCTCATTTTGCCCAAGACCTTTGGCCAGAGCAGAGCA
TGAAAGATTCTTTCCAAAAAGTGGTACTGAGAAGATATGAAAAATGTGAACATGACAATTTACAGTTAAA
AAAAGGATGTATAAGTGTGGATGAGTGTAAGGTGCACAAAGAAGGTTATAATGAACTTAACCAATGTTTG
ACAACTACCCCAAGAAAAATATGTCAATGTGATAAATATGTGAAAGTCCTTCATCAATTTCCAAATTCAA
ACGGACAAAAGAGAGGACATACTGGGAAAAAACCTTTCAAATATATAGAATGTGGCAAAGCTTTTAAGCA
GTTCTCAACTCTTACTACACATAAGAAAATTCATACTGGAGGGAAACCCTACAAATGTGAAGAATGTGGC
AAAGCCTTTAACCACTCTTGTAGCCTTACTAGACATAAGAAAATTCATACTGGAGAGAAACCCTACAAAT
GTGAAGAATGTGGCAAAGCCTTTAAGCACTCCTCCACTCTTACTACACATAAGAGAAATCATACTGGAGA
GAAACCCTACAAGTGTGATAAATGTGGCAAAGCCTTTATGTCATCCTCAACCCTTAGTAAACATGAGATA
ATTCATACGGAAAAGAAACCCTACAAATGTGAAGAATGTGGCAAAGCCTTCAACCGGTCCTCAACCCTTA
CTACACATAAGATAATTCATACTGGAGAAAAACCCTACAAATGTGAAGAATGTGACAAAGCCTTTAAGTA
CTCCTATACCCTTACTACACATAAAAGAATTCATACTGAAGACAAACCCTACAAATGTGAAGAATGTGGC
AAAGCCTTTAAGTACTCCTCTACCCTTACTACACATAAGAGAATTCATACTGGAGAGAAACCCTACAAAT
GTGAAGAATGTGGCAAAGCCTTCAAGCGGTCTTCAGACCTTACTACGCATAAGATAATTCATACTGGAGA
GAAACCCTACAAATGTGAAGAATGTGGCAAAGCTTTTAAGTACTCCTCTAACCTTACTACACATAAGAAA
ATTCATACTGGAGAGAGACCCTACAAATGTGAAGAATGTGGCAAAGCCTTCAACCAGTCCTCAATCCTTA
CTACACATAGGAGAATTCATACTGGAGAGAAATTCTACAAATGTGAAGAATGTGGCAAAGCTTTTAAGTG
CTCCTCTAACCTTACTACACATAAGAAAATTCATACTGGAGAGAGACCCTACAAATGTGAAGAATGTGGC
AAAGCCTTCAACCAGTCCTCAATCCTTACTACACATGAGAGAATCATACTGGAGAGAAATTCTACAAATG
TGAAGAATGTGGCAAAGCCTTCAAGCGGTCCTCACACCTTACTACACATAAGATAGTAATGAACTAGTCC
GTAACTTGAAAGTATTTCGATTTCTTGGCTTTATATATCTTGTGGAAAGGACGATAAACTAAGGACCATG
TAGTATAG
