>Addgene plasmid #143067 | TFORF0712 | depositor partial sequence | sequence record 281340 | Barcode
TAAACTAAGGACCATGTAGTATAG
